>Addgene plasmid #183214 | pAC11007-pCR8-sgRNA-15xPBS9R | addgene full sequence | sequence record 360247 | Addgene NGS Result
CTTTCCTGCGTTATCCCCTGATTCTGTGGATAACCGTATTACCGCCTTTGAGTGAGCTGATACCGCTCGC
CGCAGCCGAACGACCGAGCGCAGCGAGTCAGTGAGCGAGGAAGCGGAAGAGCGCCCAATACGCAAACCGC
CTCTCCCCGCGCGTTGGCCGATTCATTAATGCAGCTGGCACGACAGGTTTCCCGACTGGAAAGCGGGCAG
TGAGCGCAACGCAATTAATACGCGTACCGCTAGCCAGGAAGAGTTTGTAGAAACGCAAAAAGGCCATCCG
TCAGGATGGCCTTCTGCTTAGTTTGATGCCTGGCAGTTTATGGCGGGCGTCCTGCCCGCCACCCTCCGGG
CCGTTGCTTCACAACGATCAAATCCGCTCCCGGCGGATTTGTCCTACTCAGGAGAGCGTTCACCGACAAA
CAACAGATAAAACGAAAGGCCCAGTATTCCGACTGAGCCTTTCGTTTTATTTGATGCCTGGCAGTTCCCT
ACTCTCGCGTTAACGCTAGCATGGATGTTTTCCCAGTCACGACGTTGTAAAACGACGGCCAGTCTTAAGC
TCGGGCCCCAAATAATGATTTTATTTTGACTGATAGTGACCTGTTCGTTGCAACAAATTGATGAGCAATG
CTTTTTTATAATGCCAACTTTGTACAAAAAAGCAGGCTCCGAATTCACCGGTGAGGGCCTATTTCCCATG
ATTCCTTCATATTTGCATATACGATACAAGGCTGTTAGAGAGATAATTGGAATTAATTTGACTGTAAACA
CAAAGATATTAGTACAAAATACGTGACGTAGAAAGTAATAATTTCTTGGGTAGTTTGCAGTTTTAAAATT
ATGTTTTAAAATGGACTATCATATGCTTACCGTAACTTGAAAGTATTTCGATTTCTTGGCTTTATATATC
TTGTGGAAAGGACGAAACACCGGGTCTTCGTCGACCTGCAGACTGGCTGTGTATAAGGGAGCCTGACATT
TATATTCCCCAGAACATCAGGTTAATGGCGTTTTTGATGTCATTTTCGCGGTGGCTGAGATCAGCCACTT
CTTCCCCGATAACGGACACCGGCACACTGGCCATATCGGTGGTCATCATGCGCCAGCTTTCATCCCCGAT
ATGCACCACCGGGTAAAGTTCACGGGAGACTTTATCTGACAGCAGACGTGCACTGGCCAGGGGGATCACC
ATCCGTCGCCCGGGCGTGTCAATAATATCACTCTGTACATCCACAAACAGACGATAACGGCTCTCTCTTT
TATAGGTGTAAACCTTAAACTGCATTTCACCAGCCCCTGTTCTCGTCAGCAAAAGAGCCGTTCATTTCAA
TAAACCGGGCGACCTCAGCCATCCCTTCCTGATTTTCCGCTTTCCAGCGTTCGGCACGCAGACGACGGGC
TTCATTCTGCATGGTTGTGCTTACCAGACCGGAGATATTGACATCATATATGCCTTGAGCAACTGATAGC
TGTCGCTGTCAACTGTCACTGTAATACGCTGCTTCATAGCATACCTCTTTTTTACATACTTCGGGTATAC
ATATCAGTATATATTCTTATACCGCAAAAATCAGCGCGCAAATACGCATACTGTTATCTGGCTTTTAGTA
AGCCGGATCCAGATCTTTACGCCCCGCCCTGCCACTCATCGCAGTACTGTTGTAATTCATTAAGCATTCT
GCCGACATGGAAGCCATCACAAACGGCATGATGAACCTGAATCGCCAGCGGCATCAGCACCTTGTCGCCT
TGCGTATAATATTTGCCCATGGTGAAAACGGGGGCGAAGAAGTTGTTCATATTGGCCACGTTTAAATCAA
AACTGGTGAAACTCACCCAGGGATTGGCTGAGACGAAAAACATATTCTCAATAAACCCTTTAGGGAAATA
GGCCAGGTTTTCACCGTAACACGCCACATCTTGCGAATATATGTGTAGAAACTGCCGGAAATCGTCGTGG
TATTCACTCCAGAGCGATGAAAACGTTTCAGTTTGCTCATGGAAAACGGTGTAACAAGGGTGAACACTAT
CCCATATCACCAGCTCACCGTCTTTCATTGCCATACGGAATTCCGGATGAGCATTCATCAGGCGGGCAAG
AATGTGAATAAAGGCCGGATAAAACTTGTGCTTATTTTTCTTTACGGTCTTTAAAAAGGCCGTAATATCC
AGCTGAACGGTCTGGTTATAGGTACATTGAGCAACTGACTGAAATGCCTCAAAATGTTCTTTACGATGCC
ATTGGGATATATCAACGGTGGTATATCCAGTGATTTTTTTCTCCATTTTAGCTTCCTTAGCTCCTGAAAA
TCTCGACGGATCCTAACTCAAAATCCACACATTATACGAGCCGGAAGCATAAAGTGTAAAGCCTGGGGTG
CCTAATGCGGCCGCGAAGACCTGTTTAAGAGCTATGCTGGAAACAGCATAGCAAGTTTAAATAAGGCTAG
TCCGTTATCAACTTGAAAAAGTGGCACCGAGTCGGTGCCAATTGGGTCTCCAGATTGTTGTATAGCCTGT
TGTATAGCCTGTTGTATAGCCTGTTGTATAGCCTGTTGTATAAGATTGTTGTATAGCCTGTTGTATAGCC
TGTTGTATAGCCTGTTGTATAGCCTGTTGTATAAGATTGTTGTATAGCCTGTTGTATAGCCTGTTGTATA
GCCTGTTGTATAGCCTGTTGTATAAGATCTCGTATTCGTTTTTTTGGCGCGCCTTAATTAAGAATTCGAC
CCAGCTTTCTTGTACAAAGTTGGCATTATAAAAAATAATTGCTCATCAATTTGTTGCAACGAACAGGTCA
CTATCAGTCAAAATAAAATCATTATTTGCCATCCAGCTGATATCCCCTATAGTGAGTCGTATTACATGGT
CATAGCTGTTTCCTGGCAGCTCTGGCCCGTGTCTCAAAATCTCTGATGTTACATTGCACAAGATAAAAAT
ATATCATCATGCCTCCTCTAGACCAGCCAGGACAGAAATGCCTCGACTTCGCTGCTACCCAAGGTTGCCG
GGTGACGCACACCGTGGAAACGGATGAAGGCACGAACCCAGTGGACATAAGCCTGTTCGGTTCGTAAGCT
GTAATGCAAGTAGCGTATGCGCTCACGCAACTGGTCCAGAACCTTGACCGAACGCAGCGGTGGTAACGGC
GCAGTGGCGGTTTTCATGGCTTGTTATGACTGTTTTTTTGGGGTACAGTCTATGCCTCGGGCATCCAAGC
AGCAAGCGCGTTACGCCGTGGGTCGATGTTTGATGTTATGGAGCAGCAACGATGTTACGCAGCAGGGCAG
TCGCCCTAAAACAAAGTTAAACATTATGAGGGAAGCGGTGATCGCCGAAGTATCGACTCAACTATCAGAG
GTAGTTGGCGTCATCGAGCGCCATCTCGAACCGACGTTGCTGGCCGTACATTTGTACGGCTCCGCAGTGG
ATGGCGGCCTGAAGCCACACAGTGATATTGATTTGCTGGTTACGGTGACCGTAAGGCTTGATGAAACAAC
GCGGCGAGCTTTGATCAACGACCTTTTGGAAACTTCGGCTTCCCCTGGAGAGAGCGAGATTCTCCGCGCT
GTAGAAGTCACCATTGTTGTGCACGACGACATCATTCCGTGGCGTTATCCAGCTAAGCGCGAACTGCAAT
TTGGAGAATGGCAGCGCAATGACATTCTTGCAGGTATCTTCGAGCCAGCCACGATCGACATTGATCTGGC
TATCTTGCTGACAAAAGCAAGAGAACATAGCGTTGCCTTGGTAGGTCCAGCGGCGGAGGAACTCTTTGAT
CCGGTTCCTGAACAGGATCTATTTGAGGCGCTAAATGAAACCTTAACGCTATGGAACTCGCCGCCCGACT
GGGCTGGCGATGAGCGAAATGTAGTGCTTACGTTGTCCCGCATTTGGTACAGCGCAGTAACCGGCAAAAT
CGCGCCGAAGGATGTCGCTGCCGACTGGGCAATGGAGCGCCTGCCGGCCCAGTATCAGCCCGTCATACTT
GAAGCTAGACAGGCTTATCTTGGACAAGAAGAAGATCGCTTGGCCTCGCGCGCAGATCAGTTGGAAGAAT
TTGTCCACTACGTGAAAGGCGAGATCACCAAGGTAGTCGGCAAATAACCCTCGAGCCACCCATGACCAAA
ATCCCTTAACGTGAGTTACGCGTCGTTCCACTGAGCGTCAGACCCCGTAGAAAAGATCAAAGGATCTTCT
TGAGATCCTTTTTTTCTGCGCGTAATCTGCTGCTTGCAAACAAAAAAACCACCGCTACCAGCGGTGGTTT
GTTTGCCGGATCAAGAGCTACCAACTCTTTTTCCGAAGGTAACTGGCTTCAGCAGAGCGCAGATACCAAA
TACTGTTCTTCTAGTGTAGCCGTAGTTAGGCCACCACTTCAAGAACTCTGTAGCACCGCCTACATACCTC
GCTCTGCTAATCCTGTTACCAGTGGCTGCTGCCAGTGGCGATAAGTCGTGTCTTACCGGGTTGGACTCAA
GACGATAGTTACCGGATAAGGCGCAGCGGTCGGGCTGAACGGGGGGTTCGTGCACACAGCCCAGCTTGGA
GCGAACGACCTACACCGAACTGAGATACCTACAGCGTGAGCTATGAGAAAGCGCCACGCTTCCCGAAGGG
AGAAAGGCGGACAGGTATCCGGTAAGCGGCAGGGTCGGAACAGGAGAGCGCACGAGGGAGCTTCCAGGGG
GAAACGCCTGGTATCTTTATAGTCCTGTCGGGTTTCGCCACCTCTGACTTGAGCGTCGATTTTTGTGATG
CTCGTCAGGGGGGCGGAGCCTATGGAAAAACGCCAGCAACGCGGCCTTTTTACGGTTCCTGGCCTTTTGC
TGGCCTTTTGCTCACATGTT
Features (pLannotate 1.2.2; 18 found; start..end, strand, type, name):
    121..213     +  CDS            lacI (fragment): lac repressor; lacI; The lac repressor binds to the lac operator to inhibit transcription in E. coli. This inhibition can be relieved by adding lactose or isopropyl-β-D-thiogalactopyranoside (IPTG).
    268..295     -  terminator     rrnB T2 terminator: transcription terminator T2 from the E. coli rrnB gene
    387..473     -  terminator     rrnB T1 terminator: Escherichia coli rrnB; transcription terminator T1 from the E. coli rrnB gene
    517..553     -  CDS            lacZα (fragment): LacZα fragment of β-galactosidase; lacZ fragment
    569..668     +  protein_bind   attL1: mutant version of attL; recombination site for the Gateway® LR reaction LR Clonase™
    683..923     +  promoter       U6 promoter: RNA polymerase III promoter for human U6 snRNA
    983..1285    -  CDS            ccdB: CCDB_ECOLI - Also known as G, letB, letD. Experimental evidence at protein level: Swiss-Prot protein existence level 1. Toxic component of a type II toxin-antitoxin (TA) system, functioning in plasmid maintainence. Responsible for the post- segregational killing (PSK) of plasmid-free cells, also referred to as a plasmid addiction system. Half-life of over 2 hours. Cell killing by CcdB is accompanied by filamentation, defects in chromosome and plasmid segregation, defects in cell division, formation of anucleate cells, decreased DNA synthesis and plasmid loss. Interferes with the activity of DN
   1290..1448    -  CDS            ccdA (fragment): CCDA_ECO57 - Also known as H, letA. Experimental evidence at protein level: Swiss-Prot protein existence level 1. Antitoxin component of a type II toxin-antitoxin (TA) system which inhibits the post-segregational killing (PSK) of plasmid-free cells, also referred to as a plasmid addiction system. Binds to and blocks the activity of CcdB; will also remove bound CcdB protein from the CcdB-GyrA complex by forming a CcdA-CcdB complex, a process termed rejuvenation. Functions as a transcriptional corepressor for the ccdAB operon, repression also requires CcdB (By similarity). From Escherichia coli
   1627..2286    -  CDS            CmR: chloramphenicol acetyltransferase; cat; confers resistance to chloramphenicol
   2287..2316    -  promoter       cat promoter (fragment): promoter of the E. coli cat gene encoding chloramphenicol acetyltransferase
   2340..2370    -  promoter       lac UV5 promoter: E. coli lac promoter with an "up" mutation
   2421..2488    +  misc_RNA       tracrRNA (fragment): trans-activating CRISPR RNA for the Streptococcus pyogenes CRISPR/Cas9 system
   2729..2828    -  protein_bind   attL2: mutant version of attL; recombination site for the Gateway® LR reaction LR Clonase™
   2846..2864    -  promoter       T7 promoter: promoter for bacteriophage T7 RNA polymerase
   3054..3077    +  promoter       Pc promoter (fragment): intI1 (promoter lies within the coding sequence); class 1 integron promoter
   3253..3309    +  CDS            GmR (fragment): gentamycin acetyltransferase; aacC1; confers resistance to gentamycin
   3316..4107    +  CDS            SmR: aminoglycoside adenylyltransferase (Murphy, 1985); aadA; confers resistance to spectinomycin and streptomycin
   4200..4788    +  rep_origin     ori: high-copy-number ColE1/pMB1/pBR322/pUC origin of replication
