[The description below was written by a language model from this plasmid's Addgene catalogue record and pLannotate feature annotations shown in this document.]
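Description:
pAC11007-pCR8-sgRNA-15xPBS9R is a 4,850 nt Gateway entry-type plasmid built on the pCR8/GW/TOPO backbone. It serves as a cloning vector for expressing single guide RNAs that carry a 15xPBS9R extension in mammalian cells. It replicates in E. coli from a high-copy ColE1/pUC-type origin. The backbone aadA gene confers spectinomycin resistance, and a chloramphenicol acetyltransferase gene lies within the insert region. Because the plasmid still contains an intact ccdB toxin gene, it is maintained in a ccdB-tolerant strain.

The payload sits between attL1 and attL2 sites, so the whole cassette can be moved into a destination vector by an LR recombination reaction. Inside these sites, a human U6 RNA polymerase III promoter is followed by a stuffer consisting of ccdB, a ccdA fragment and the CmR gene with its cat and lac UV5 promoters, and then by a Streptococcus pyogenes Cas9 sgRNA scaffold (annotated as a tracrRNA fragment). This layout suggests that a target-specific spacer replaces the ccdB/CmR stuffer, with loss of ccdB providing counter-selection against uncut vector, although the record does not state the cloning enzymes or strategy. The 15xPBS9R array is not annotated in the feature table. It presumably lies in the unannotated stretch between the scaffold and attL2, and by its name would be an array of fifteen binding sites appended to the guide, but the record does not define the element.

The associated work concerns CRISPR-based multiplexed live-cell imaging of nonrepetitive genomic loci using one guide RNA per locus. This fits a scaffold designed to recruit many labelled proteins to a single guide.
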