Addgene plasmid #183214: pAC11007-pCR8-sgRNA-15xPBS9R
Purpose: Expression cloning vector for sgRNA-15xPBS9R
Depositing lab: Albert Cheng. Depositing organization: Jackson Laboratory. Publication: CRISPR-mediated multiplexed live cell imaging of nonrepetitive genomic loci with one guide RNA per locus. Clow PA, Du M, Jillette N, Taghbalout A, Zhu JJ, Cheng AW. Nat Commun. 2022 Apr 6;13(1):1871. doi: 10.1038/s41467-022-29343-z. PubMed 35387989.
Backbone
  Vector backbone: pCR8GWTOPO
  Backbone manufacturer: Invitrogen
  Vector type: Mammalian Expression, CRISPR
Growth in bacteria
  Bacterial resistance: Chloramphenicol and Spectinomycin, 25 & 50 μg/mL
  Growth temperature: 30°C
  Growth strain: ccdB Survival
  Copy number: Unknown
Gene/Insert
  Gene/Insert name: sgRNA-15xPBS9R
  Species: Synthetic
Terms and licenses: Academic/Nonprofit Terms; Industry Terms: Not Available to Industry
Depositor comments: Please visit https://www.biorxiv.org/content/10.1101/2020.03.03.974923v2.full for bioRxiv preprint.
How to cite: pAC11007-pCR8-sgRNA-15xPBS9R was a gift from Albert Cheng (Addgene plasmid # 183214)
